>Addgene plasmid #121145 | pAH235 | addgene full sequence | sequence record 234836 | Addgene NGS Result
GACTATAAGGACCACGACGGAGACTACAAGGATCATGATATTGATTACAAAGACGATGACGATAAGATGG
CCCCAAAGAAGAAGCGGAAGGTCGGTATCCACGGAGTCCCAGCAGCCGACAAGAAGTACAGCATCGGCCT
GGACATCGGCACCAACTCTGTGGGCTGGGCCGTGATCACCGACGAGTACAAGGTGCCCAGCAAGAAATTC
AAGGTGCTGGGCAACACCGACCGGCACAGCATCAAGAAGAACCTGATCGGAGCCCTGCTGTTCGACAGCG
GCGAAACAGCCGAGGCCACCCGGCTGAAGAGAACCGCCAGAAGAAGATACACCAGACGGAAGAACCGGAT
CTGCTATCTGCAAGAGATCTTCAGCAACGAGATGGCCAAGGTGGACGACAGCTTCTTCCACAGACTGGAA
GAGTCCTTCCTGGTGGAAGAGGATAAGAAGCACGAGCGGCACCCCATCTTCGGCAACATCGTGGACGAGG
TGGCCTACCACGAGAAGTACCCCACCATCTACCACCTGAGAAAGAAACTGGTGGACAGCACCGACAAGGC
CGACCTGCGGCTGATCTATCTGGCCCTGGCCCACATGATCAAGTTCCGGGGCCACTTCCTGATCGAGGGC
GACCTGAACCCCGACAACAGCGACGTGGACAAGCTGTTCATCCAGCTGGTGCAGACCTACAACCAGCTGT
TCGAGGAAAACCCCATCAACGCCAGCGGCGTGGACGCCAAGGCCATCCTGTCTGCCAGACTGAGCAAGAG
CAGACGGCTGGAAAATCTGATCGCCCAGCTGCCCGGCGAGAAGAAGAATGGCCTGTTCGGAAACCTGATT
GCCCTGAGCCTGGGCCTGACCCCCAACTTCAAGAGCAACTTCGACCTGGCCGAGGATGCCAAACTGCAGC
TGAGCAAGGACACCTACGACGACGACCTGGACAACCTGCTGGCCCAGATCGGCGACCAGTACGCCGACCT
GTTTCTGGCCGCCAAGAACCTGTCCGACGCCATCCTGCTGAGCGACATCCTGAGAGTGAACACCGAGATC
ACCAAGGCCCCCCTGAGCGCCTCTATGATCAAGAGATACGACGAGCACCACCAGGACCTGACCCTGCTGA
AAGCTCTCGTGCGGCAGCAGCTGCCTGAGAAGTACAAAGAGATTTTCTTCGACCAGAGCAAGAACGGCTA
CGCCGGCTACATTGACGGCGGAGCCAGCCAGGAAGAGTTCTACAAGTTCATCAAGCCCATCCTGGAAAAG
ATGGACGGCACCGAGGAACTGCTCGTGAAGCTGAACAGAGAGGACCTGCTGCGGAAGCAGCGGACCTTCG
ACAACGGCAGCATCCCCCACCAGATCCACCTGGGAGAGCTGCACGCCATTCTGCGGCGGCAGGAAGATTT
TTACCCATTCCTGAAGGACAACCGGGAAAAGATCGAGAAGATCCTGACCTTCCGCATCCCCTACTACGTG
GGCCCTCTGGCCAGGGGAAACAGCAGATTCGCCTGGATGACCAGAAAGAGCGAGGAAACCATCACCCCCT
GGAACTTCGAGGAAGTGGTGGACAAGGGCGCTTCCGCCCAGAGCTTCATCGAGCGGATGACCAACTTCGA
TAAGAACCTGCCCAACGAGAAGGTGCTGCCCAAGCACAGCCTGCTGTACGAGTACTTCACCGTGTATAAC
GAGCTGACCAAAGTGAAATACGTGACCGAGGGAATGAGAAAGCCCGCCTTCCTGAGCGGCGAGCAGAAAA
AGGCCATCGTGGACCTGCTGTTCAAGACCAACCGGAAAGTGACCGTGAAGCAGCTGAAAGAGGACTACTT
CAAGAAAATCGAGTGCTTCGACTCCGTGGAAATCTCCGGCGTGGAAGATCGGTTCAACGCCTCCCTGGGC
ACATACCACGATCTGCTGAAAATTATCAAGGACAAGGACTTCCTGGACAATGAGGAAAACGAGGACATTC
TGGAAGATATCGTGCTGACCCTGACACTGTTTGAGGACAGAGAGATGATCGAGGAACGGCTGAAAACCTA
TGCCCACCTGTTCGACGACAAAGTGATGAAGCAGCTGAAGCGGCGGAGATACACCGGCTGGGGCAGGCTG
AGCCGGAAGCTGATCAACGGCATCCGGGACAAGCAGTCCGGCAAGACAATCCTGGATTTCCTGAAGTCCG
ACGGCTTCGCCAACAGAAACTTCATGCAGCTGATCCACGACGACAGCCTGACCTTTAAAGAGGACATCCA
GAAAGCCCAGGTGTCCGGCCAGGGCGATAGCCTGCACGAGCACATTGCCAATCTGGCCGGCAGCCCCGCC
ATTAAGAAGGGCATCCTGCAGACAGTGAAGGTGGTGGACGAGCTCGTGAAAGTGATGGGCCGGCACAAGC
CCGAGAACATCGTGATCGAAATGGCCAGAGAGAACCAGACCACCCAGAAGGGACAGAAGAACAGCCGCGA
GAGAATGAAGCGGATCGAAGAGGGCATCAAAGAGCTGGGCAGCCAGATCCTGAAAGAACACCCCGTGGAA
AACACCCAGCTGCAGAACGAGAAGCTGTACCTGTACTACCTGCAGAATGGGCGGGATATGTACGTGGACC
AGGAACTGGACATCAACCGGCTGTCCGACTACGATGTGGACCATATCGTGCCTCAGAGCTTTCTGAAGGA
CGACTCCATCGACAACAAGGTGCTGACCAGAAGCGACAAGAACCGGGGCAAGAGCGACAACGTGCCCTCC
GAAGAGGTCGTGAAGAAGATGAAGAACTACTGGCGGCAGCTGCTGAACGCCAAGCTGATTACCCAGAGAA
AGTTCGACAATCTGACCAAGGCCGAGAGAGGCGGCCTGAGCGAACTGGATAAGGCCGGCTTCATCAAGAG
ACAGCTGGTGGAAACCCGGCAGATCACAAAGCACGTGGCACAGATCCTGGACTCCCGGATGAACACTAAG
TACGACGAGAATGACAAGCTGATCCGGGAAGTGAAAGTGATCACCCTGAAGTCCAAGCTGGTGTCCGATT
TCCGGAAGGATTTCCAGTTTTACAAAGTGCGCGAGATCAACAACTACCACCACGCCCACGACGCCTACCT
GAACGCCGTCGTGGGAACCGCCCTGATCAAAAAGTACCCTAAGCTGGAAAGCGAGTTCGTGTACGGCGAC
TACAAGGTGTACGACGTGCGGAAGATGATCGCCAAGAGCGAGCAGGAAATCGGCAAGGCTACCGCCAAGT
ACTTCTTCTACAGCAACATCATGAACTTTTTCAAGACCGAGATTACCCTGGCCAACGGCGAGATCCGGAA
GCGGCCTCTGATCGAGACAAACGGCGAAACCGGGGAGATCGTGTGGGATAAGGGCCGGGATTTTGCCACC
GTGCGGAAAGTGCTGAGCATGCCCCAAGTGAATATCGTGAAAAAGACCGAGGTGCAGACAGGCGGCTTCA
GCAAAGAGTCTATCCTGCCCAAGAGGAACAGCGATAAGCTGATCGCCAGAAAGAAGGACTGGGACCCTAA
GAAGTACGGCGGCTTCGACAGCCCCACCGTGGCCTATTCTGTGCTGGTGGTGGCCAAAGTGGAAAAGGGC
AAGTCCAAGAAACTGAAGAGTGTGAAAGAGCTGCTGGGGATCACCATCATGGAAAGAAGCAGCTTCGAGA
AGAATCCCATCGACTTTCTGGAAGCCAAGGGCTACAAAGAAGTGAAAAAGGACCTGATCATCAAGCTGCC
TAAGTACTCCCTGTTCGAGCTGGAAAACGGCCGGAAGAGAATGCTGGCCTCTGCCGGCGAACTGCAGAAG
GGAAACGAACTGGCCCTGCCCTCCAAATATGTGAACTTCCTGTACCTGGCCAGCCACTATGAGAAGCTGA
AGGGCTCCCCCGAGGATAATGAGCAGAAACAGCTGTTTGTGGAACAGCACAAGCACTACCTGGACGAGAT
CATCGAGCAGATCAGCGAGTTCTCCAAGAGAGTGATCCTGGCCGACGCTAATCTGGACAAAGTGCTGTCC
GCCTACAACAAGCACCGGGATAAGCCCATCAGAGAGCAGGCCGAGAATATCATCCACCTGTTTACCCTGA
CCAATCTGGGAGCCCCTGCCGCCTTCAAGTACTTTGACACCACCATCGACCGGAAGAGGTACACCAGCAC
CAAAGAGGTGCTGGACGCCACCCTGATCCACCAGAGCATCACCGGCCTGTACGAGACACGGATCGACCTG
TCTCAGCTGGGAGGCGACAAAAGGCCGGCGGCCACGAAAAAGGCCGGCCAGGCAAAAAAGAAAAAGTAAG
ATCTCCCGGGTAAAAGGAATGTCTCCCTTGCCAGTACTGCTAGGGTTTTTCTTTCAAACTATGGAAGCCC
ATTCAAGCTGCATATTACGATTTTGTTTTTCGCTTTTAGAAAGTGGTTTAGATGAGATAATAGAAAAATT
CTTGATCTCCGACAACGAGTACTTTTATTTTTTTTGCTAATCACTTTACTCAATATTAGCTCGAAATCGT
AGAAACGTAGACGGGTGCGGGATACCGAGTGGTGTAGTTAASAATTTTTATAAACCACGTGGCCCAAAAA
TATGAACCCAAAACGTTTATACATGAGTATACTTTAAGAAGGCTATACCCCTTCGTGTTAGATGTAGTTT
TAGCTACCCAACCCGAGTCTATGAGCTTGACTTCAGATGTAGAAGGCATTAAATCGTTTTGAATATTAAT
TAAAAAACGATGAAAATTAAATATTTAAAAGCAATCATACGCTGAAAATTTAGTGCTGTGGCTAATCCTT
CAACATGGAAATGCCATAAAAGTGACTTTGACAAAAAAAAAAGTATATACAGGTAGTAAACTCATCTACT
TCATTGACTTTGTTTACAGCATGTGGAAGGAGGAATATTTATTGCTAAATCGTAGTTTAACATTCAATAA
GTAATACTATTGAAATTCGACAAGATTGGCCGCATGGATGAAAAAGAGGCATTTTGCTTTGGGAGAATTA
GTCCAAATTAGAACTGAAAAAAAAAACTTTACGAGGCAAAAATGTCGGATTGAGATCGTAAAAGTTCGCT
CGTCGTCTTTTGCTTTGTGATTGTTTTCATGGATACATCTTGCTGGATATTTAAATTTTAGTACTATGTA
TAAGATATTCTATAAATGTTTTATCACCCAAACCTGTTAGCGCCTTCTTAATTCTATTCAATCTGGCTTT
TGCTCTGAGACTACTTCTTGGACTTTCACTACTTGTTAGTTATACGGAATTTGTGTAATTAGAAGTGAAA
TAATCCTTTCTATTAGTAATGCGAGCTCGAATTCGAGTCTAACTCCTTAACCACTCGGACATAGTGACTT
ATCTGACACTCATTGTAAATTAATATATATATAGGCATTTTGTTTAGTTAAAGGTACTTAAGTAATTAGT
ATAAACGAACCAATTTTATAATCAGGAAGTTAAGTGAATGGTAGCACATGTCGTAAAAATTGTGAATTTT
TATTGAATAATATTTTAAATACAAGCCTTTCTAGACTAGGTATACTCATAAACATATATGAGCAAAAGGA
TAGAGGAGATTACATTGCATCTTCTACAAATTTATTTATTGCCCTTTACTGAAAAATTAAATAATGAGTA
CTAAATGATAAAAAGCGCTCAGTACAAGAAAGATTGCAAAAATATTGCATTCTTCATGAATTAAAGTTGC
ATATAAGGCATATTGAAAGTAATAGTACTAAAACAGCAGTTAGCGAAAATTAATAGAATTATATTCGCAA
GACAATTGTGACATTAAATTAAAAAATTGTAGAATTTTTACTATCCTCTTTAACGCCATGAGCCTTTATA
AAAAGGTTAAATTAGTTTTAACATTCTTTTTTTGAGTAAGAGTTTACAATTTATCAAAACCTGTGTTATT
ATATTCATTAGTTTCAATTTATTAGCATCTAGAGAAAAATCAATTGGCAGTTACATTGTTGGAATTTATG
AAGAAAAAGAATCTACAACGGAGAATAAGTTGCTGATCTTTCCCTAAAATTGTATATTTTGCTGAGCTTA
TTTTGACATTTCGTTGAAGTTTTCTCTAATTCGCATTCATTTTAAGTAAAACAATGAGAAATAAAATTAC
AAAAAATACAAATTAAAATACAATTTTTAGCTATAATTATAGACGATGCCCTTGTATCCCATTCTGTCTC
GCTTGCCCCTACTTTTTATCTTTTATATACCATAATGAACGCTGCCGCTACTAACCATACCCCGATTTTA
CATTTCGGACTCCCAAGGACGTACAAAATAGAAAACTATAGAAAAAAATAATCAGAAAATAGCATGTCAT
CTCTTTGTAAAACGCGTTTGCAAGAAGAAAGGAAACAATGGAGAAGAGATCATCCATTTGTATGTAAATT
TTAGTAAACTTGAAGAAATCACTAACAACTTCTCTTACTTAGGGATTCTATGCAAAACCTTGTAAATCAT
CTGATGGAGGACTCGATTTAATGAATTGGAAGGTTGGAATTCACTGGCCGTCGTTTTACAACGTCGTGAC
TGGGAAAACCCTGGCGTTACCCAACTTAATCGCCTTGCAGCACATCCCCCTTTCGCCAGCTGGCGTAATA
GCGAAGAGGCCCGCACCGATCGCCCTTCCCAACAGTTGCGCAGCCTGAATGGCGAATGGCGCCTGATGCG
GTATTTTCTCCTTACGCATCTGTGCGGTATTTCACACCGCATA
[95 nt withheld, positions 6694-6788]
T
[46 nt withheld, positions 6790-6835]
C
[141 nt withheld, positions 6837-6977]
CCTTTGACGTTGGAGTCCACGTTCTTT
[37 nt withheld, positions 7005-7041]
ACTCTATCTCGGGCTATTCTTTTGATTTATAAGGGATTTTGCCGATTTCGGTCTATTGGTTAAAAAATGA
GCTGATTTAACAAAAATTTAACGCGAATTTTAACAAAATATTAACGTTTACAATTTTATGGTGCACTCTC
AGTACAATCTGCTCTGATGCCGCATAGTTAAGCCAGCCCCGACACCCGCCAACACCCGCTGACGCGCCCT
GACGGGCTTGTCTGCTCCCGGCATCCGCTTACAGACAAGCTGTGACCGTCTCCGGGAGCTGCATGTGTCA
GAGGTTTTCACCGTCATCACCGAAACGCGCGAGACGAAAGGGCCTCGTGATACGCCTATTTTTATAGGTT
AATGTCATGATAATAATGGTTTCTTAGACGTCAGGTGGCACTTTTCGGGGAAATGTGCGCGGAACCCCTA
TTTGTTTATTTTTCTAAATACATTCAAATATGTATCCGCTCATGAGACAATAACCCTGATAAATGCTTCA
ATAATATTGAAAAAGGAAGAGTATGAGTATTCAACATTTCCGTGTCGCCCTTATTCCCTTTTTTGCGGCA
TTTTGCCTTCCTGTTTTTGCTCACCCAGAAACGCTGGTGAAAGTAAAAGATGCTGAAGATCAGTTGGGTG
CACGAGTGGGTTACATCGAACTGGATCTCAACAGCGGTAAGATCCTTGAGAGTTTTCGCCCCGAAGAACG
TTTTCCAATGATGAGCACTTTTAAAGTTCTGCTATGTGGCGCGGTATTATCCCGTATTGACGCCGGGCAA
GAGCAACTCGGTCGCCGCATACACTATTCTCAGAATGACTTGGTTGAGTACTCACCAGTCACAGAAAAGC
ATCTTACGGATGGCATGACAGTAAGAGAATTATGCAGTGCTGCCATAACCATGAGTGATAACACTGCGGC
CAACTTACTTCTGACAACGATCGGAGGACCGAAGGAGCTAACCGCTTTTTTGCACAACATGGGGGATCAT
GTAACTCGCCTTGATCGTTGGGAACCGGAGCTGAATGAAGCCATACCAAACGACGAGCGTGACACCACGA
TGCCTGTAGCAATGGCAACAACGTTGCGCAAACTATTAACTGGCGAACTACTTACTCTAGCTTCCCGGCA
ACAATTAATAGACTGGATGGAGGCGGATAAAGTTGCAGGACCACTTCTGCGCTCGGCCCTTCCGGCTGGC
TGGTTTATTGCTGATAAATCTGGAGCCGGTGAGCGTGGGTCTCGCGGTATCATTGCAGCACTGGGGCCAG
ATGGTAAGCCCTCCCGTATCGTAGTTATCTACACGACGGGGAGTCAGGCAACTATGGATGAACGAAATAG
ACAGATCGCTGAGATAGGTGCCTCACTGATTAAGCATTGGTAACTGTCAGACCAAGTTTACTCATATATA
CTTTAGATTGATTTAAAACTTCATTTTTAATTTAAAAGGATCTAGGTGAAGATCCTTTTTGATAATCTCA
TGACCAAAATCCCTTAACGTGAGTTTTCGTTCCACTGAGCGTCAGACCCCGTAGAAAAGATCAAAGGATC
TTCTTGAGATCCTTTTTTTCTGCGCGTAATCTGCTGCTTGCAAACAAAAAAACCACCGCTACCAGCGGTG
GTTTGTTTGCCGGATCAAGAGCTACCAACTCTTTTTCCGAAGGTAACTGGCTTCAGCAGAGCGCAGATAC
CAAATACTGTTCTTCTAGTGTAGCCGTAGTTAGGCCACCACTTCAAGAACTCTGTAGCACCGCCTACATA
CCTCGCTCTGCTAATCCTGTTACCAGTGGCTGCTGCCAGTGGCGATAAGTCGTGTCTTACCGGGTTGGAC
TCAAGACGATAGTTACCGGATAAGGCGCAGCGGTCGGGCTGAACGGGGGGTTCGTGCACACAGCCCAGCT
TGGAGCGAACGACCTACACCGAACTGAGATACCTACAGCGTGAGCTATGAGAAAGCGCCACGCTTCCCGA
AGGGAGAAAGGCGGACAGGTATCCGGTAAGCGGCAGGGTCGGAACAGGAGAGCGCACGAGGGAGCTTCCA
GGGGGAAACGCCTGGTATCTTTATAGTCCTGTCGGGTTTCGCCACCTCTGACTTGAGCGTCGATTTTTGT
GATGCTCGTCAGGGGGGCGGAGCCTATGGAAAAACGCCAGCAACGCGGCCTTTTTACGGTTCCTGGCCTT
TTGCTGGCCTTTTGCTCACATGTTCTTTCCTGCGTTATCCCCTGATTCTGTGGATAACCGTATTACCGCC
TTTGAGTGAGCTGATACCGCTCGCCGCAGCCGAACGACCGAGCGCAGCGAGTCAGTGAGCGAGGAAGCGG
AAGAGCGCCCAATACGCAAACCGCCTCTCCCCGCGCGTTGGCCGATTCATTAATGCAGCTGGCACGACAG
GTTTCCCGACTGGAAAGCGGGCAGTGAGCGCAACGCAATTAATGTGAGTTAGCTCACTCATTAGGCACCC
CAGGCTTTACACTTTATGCTTCCGGCTCGTATGTTGTGTGGAATTGTGAGCGGATAACAATTTCACACAG
GAAACAGCTATGACCATGATTACGCCAAGCTTGTGATATTGACGAAACTTTTTGACATCTAATTTATTCT
GTTCCAACACCAATGTTTATAACCAAGTTTTATCTTGTTTGTCTACATGGTATTTTACATTCATCTACAT
ACATCTTTCATTGGCTTTGTACATAGTTATCATTACAAGTCTAAAAAAATTCACTCTTTTCTTATTCAAT
GTCAATCCAAGAGAAAAGATTGTGGTAATGTTGTAGGAGCATGTTTAATAAATTACTATAGCAAATTACT
TTTTATTCCCAAGGTGTTTATCTATAATAGTTAATATTTTAGTCGCTACATAAAATTTTACCAAAGAGTA
CTTGTATACTAATTCTAAATGCCTTCTGACATAAAACGCCTAGGAAAACAAACGCAAACAAGGCATCGAC
TTTTTCAATAACCAACCAAAAAAATTTTACATTAGTCTTTTTTTAATGCTGAGAAAGTCTTTGCTGATAT
GCCTTCCAACCAGCTTCTCTATATCTCTTGGCTTCGACAACAGGATTACGACCAGCTCCATAGACTCCAC
GACCAACAATGATGATATCGCTACCGCAGTTTACAATCACTTCTTCAGGAGTACGATATTGCTGTCCCAG
CCCGTCTCCTTTAACATCCAAGCCGATACCAGGGGACATAGTTATGTAGTCGCTTTGAAGGTTAGGAAAT
CGACGACCAGCTATAAAGCCAAAGCAAAAATCGGTATGCTTCTCAAACCATTCTAAGGTTTTCTCTGTGT
AGGAACCAGTAGCCAAAGAGCCTTTGGAAGACATTTCAGCCAAAAGCAAGAGACCACGTCCCAAAGGTAA
ACCAACTTCTTTGAGGCCTTGTATAATACCCTCGCCTGGCACTGTATGGCAATTTGTGATATGAGCCCAA
GAAGCAATTTTGTACACACCAGATGCATATTGTAGCTTGACGGTATTTCCAATGTCTGCGAATTTGCGAT
CCTCAAAGATAAGAAAACGATGCTTTTTACCTAAGGCCACCAGTTTTTCTACCATATCCTGGTCGAAATC
CTCGACAACGTCAATATGTGTCTTGATAACACAGACATAGGGTCCAATTTTATCTACCAATTCTAAGATT
TCGGATTTCTTCGTCAAATCGACCGCGACTGACAAGTTGCTTTGCTTTTCTTCCATCAAAGCCAACAATT
CCTTGGCAATGGGATTTTTCATCCCCTCAGCTCTAGCTGAATAGCTTTGAAATACTCTAGCATCCATAAC
TTTGCTTTTAAACCTTTAATTTCGATCCAAGCAAAAAAGAGGTTCTTGGTAGGACAATACGGTAAGAAAA
CACGACATGTGCAGAGATGCCGACGAAGCATAGTTAAACTGGGATGGTAAAATCAATTAAGAATTTATAA
AGACAAAATTGTATAAGTCTCTAAAACATCTTAATTATACCTCACAGAACTATCTAAAATATATTCACAA
AGTGCAAACATTATCATGAAAAAGAACCATTTTAATTTAAAGCAAGGGCATTAAGGCTTATTTACAGAAT
TTCTTACTTTTGTAAAGATTATAAGGCTGATTATCTTTTTCACCATGCCAAAAATTACACAAGATAGAAT
GGATGTTTGAAATTAAACGTGAGTATACAAACAAATACACTAGGTAAATCGAAACATTTTTTTCTCCATT
AAGTAACAAATTCCTATTTAGAGAAAGAATGCTGAGTAGATTAAATAATCTATACAAACTTTTTTAACAC
AAATGCATACATATAGCCAGTGGGATTTGTAGCTAAGCTTGCATGCCTGCAGGTCGATCGACTCTAGAGG
ATCAGAAAATTATCGCCATAAAAGACAGAATAAGTCATCAGCGGTTGTTTCATTTCCTATATTTTTTTTT
TATTTTTTTATTTTTTAATAAGGGAAAATTTAACGTCTAAGGATACAGAAGATTGTTAGCACATTAAAGT
AATAAAGGCTTAAGTAGTAAGTGCCTTAGCATGTTATTGTATTTCAAAGGACATAATCTAAAATAATAAC
AATATCATTTCTCACAAGTTATTCAATTTTCTTTTTTTTTTCTAATAATATCAAGAATGTATTATTTGTT
TGACATAAGTCAACTAATTTATTTAATATGCTGGATTAATCTTGCAGACATGTAAATTAACAAGTTTTAG
TCAAATAACGTTGAAGTTTCAATGAACTCAAATAATTTCTCTTTTTTTTTATATAACCATAATCTGATTT
ATATTTTCCGCAGGGATCAACTGAAGTTATGACATTTGGATTGGATCACTTATAACCTTGGTCGCCAAAT
AATACAAAAATCAGCGTTATAAAACAAAGAAGGTTTTTGTTAAGAAATTAATCCTCTTTCTTGATAAGAA
AGTTGAACCGAAATTGCAGATACTGATATATGAAAATAATACCCACAATTTTGGGAATAGCGCAAGCCTC
AATTTAAACAATAGGTGAGGACACATGATAATGACCTCAATGATTGTTAGAAGAAAAGAGCCTCATTACA
AAATCGAAAAATGAATGGTTGGGTACAAGTTTCCAAAACATGGTAAAGTGGACTTTGCGTATGAGACGTA
AATAGAAAAAAACACTTGTTATATGTTTTCTAGAATTATTGTTGTCTCTTTATGGTTGGATGATGCAAAA
TAGTAATTTCGGTTAGTTGCTGTAAAACACCACGAGACAAATAGATATGGATATTTATTAAATCAGGAAA
AACGTAACTCTCGGCTACTGGATGGTTCAGTCACCCAACGATTACTGGGGAGAGAAAACAGGGCAAAAGC
AAAGCTTAAAGGAATCCGATTGTCATTCGGCAATGTGCAGCGAAACTAAAAACCGGATAATGGACCTGTT
AATCGAAACATTGAAGATAAAGGAAGAGGAATCCTGGCATATCATCAATTGAATAAGTTGAATTAATTAT
TTCAATCTCATTCTCACTTTCTGACTTATAGTCGCTTTGTTAAATCTCGAATG
Features (pLannotate 1.2.2; 21 found; start..end, strand, type, name):
    118..1719    +  CDS            Cas9(N): N-terminal portion of Streptococcus pyogenes Cas9 (Zetsche et al., 2015)
   1720..4218    +  CDS            Cas9(C): C-terminal portion of Streptococcus pyogenes Cas9 (Zetsche et al., 2015)
   4219..4266    +  CDS            nucleoplasmin NLS: bipartite nuclear localization signal from nucleoplasmin
   5352..6133    -  rep_origin     ars1: Schizosaccharomyces pombe autonomously replicating sequence ars1
   6294..6359    +  CDS            hus5 (fragment): UBC9_SCHPO - Also known as ubc9. Experimental evidence at protein level: Swiss-Prot protein existence level 1. Catalyzes the covalent attachment of ubiquitin-like protein SUMO/Smt3 to other proteins. Required for efficient recovery from DNA damage or S-phase arrest and normal mitosis. This may be as part of a checkpoint independent recovery process. From Schizosaccharomyces pombe (strain 972 / ATCC 24843) (Fission yeast).
   6413..6481    +  CDS            hus5 (fragment): UBC9_SCHPO - Also known as ubc9. Experimental evidence at protein level: Swiss-Prot protein existence level 1. Catalyzes the covalent attachment of ubiquitin-like protein SUMO/Smt3 to other proteins. Required for efficient recovery from DNA damage or S-phase arrest and normal mitosis. This may be as part of a checkpoint independent recovery process. From Schizosaccharomyces pombe (strain 972 / ATCC 24843) (Fission yeast).
   6479..6636    +  CDS            lacZα (fragment): LacZα fragment of β-galactosidase; lacZ fragment
   6642..6693    -  misc_feature   bom (fragment): basis of mobility region from pBR322
   6712..7167    +  rep_origin     f1 ori (sequence partly withheld): f1 bacteriophage origin of replication; arrow indicates direction of (+) strand synthesis
   7168..7217    -  misc_feature   bom (fragment): basis of mobility region from pBR322
   7319..7354    -  CDS            rop (fragment): Rop protein, which maintains plasmids at low copy number; rop
   7449..7553    +  promoter       AmpR promoter: bla
   7554..8414    +  CDS            AmpR: β-lactamase; bla; confers resistance to ampicillin, carbenicillin, and related antibiotics
   8585..9173    +  rep_origin     ori: high-copy-number ColE1/pMB1/pBR322/pUC origin of replication
   9356..9448    +  CDS            lacI (fragment): lac repressor; lacI; The lac repressor binds to the lac operator to inhibit transcription in E. coli. This inhibition can be relieved by adding lactose or isopropyl-β-D-thiogalactopyranoside (IPTG).
   9461..9482    +  protein_bind   CAP binding site: CAP binding activates transcription in the presence of cAMP. E. coli catabolite activator protein
   9497..9527    +  promoter       lac promoter: promoter for the E. coli lac operon
   9531..9553    +  protein_bind   lac operator (fragment): The lac repressor binds to the lac operator to inhibit transcription in E. coli. This inhibition can be relieved by adding lactose or isopropyl-β-D-thiogalactopyranoside (IPTG). lac repressor encoded by lacI
  10024..10818   -  CDS            S. pombe ura4: orotidine 5'-phosphate decarboxylase, required for uracil biosynthesis; Schizosaccharomyces pombe ura4
  11346..11368   -  misc_feature   MCS (fragment): pUC18/19 multiple cloning site
  11394..12547   +  promoter       nmt1 promoter: wild-type nmt1 promoter from Schizosaccharomyces pombe, conferring strong thiamine-repressible expression
