[The description below was written by a language model from this plasmid's Addgene catalogue record and pLannotate feature annotations shown in this document.]
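Description:
pAH235 is a fission yeast (Schizosaccharomyces pombe) episomal expression plasmid built on the pSLF273 backbone and designed to supply Cas9 for CRISPR genome editing. It is a shuttle vector. In E. coli it replicates from a high-copy ColE1/pUC-type origin and is selected with ampicillin through the AmpR (β-lactamase) gene. An f1 phage origin and remnants of lac and pBR322 sequences are also present from the backbone. In S. pombe it is maintained through the ars1 autonomously replicating sequence and selected by the ura4 marker, which complements uracil auxotrophy.

The payload is a humanized Streptococcus pyogenes Cas9 coding sequence of about 4.3 kb. According to the catalogue entry it carries an N-terminal Flag tag. The feature table shows a C-terminal bipartite nucleoplasmin nuclear localization signal but does not annotate the Flag tag itself. Because the plasmid is circular, the annotated promoter at the end of the sequence record lies immediately upstream of the Cas9 open reading frame. The annotation software labels it as the wild-type nmt1 promoter, whereas the depositor specifies nmt41, the attenuated, medium-strength variant of this thiamine-repressible promoter. The two differ only slightly in sequence, so automated annotation would not be expected to distinguish them. This arrangement lets Cas9 levels be moderated or switched off with thiamine, which is useful because high Cas9 expression is poorly tolerated in fission yeast.

The depositor comments mention BbsI digestion, which suggests a guide RNA cloning site, but no sgRNA cassette is annotated or described in the record. The associated publication describes a short-homology-mediated CRISPR/Cas9 editing method for fission yeast. The sequenced record (12,554 nt) is slightly shorter than the stated total size of 12,736 bp.
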