Addgene plasmid #121145: pAH235
Purpose: Cas9 expression controlled by the nmt41 promoter
Depositing lab: Katsunori Tanaka. Depositing organization: Kwansei Gakuin University. Publication: Short-Homology-Mediated CRISPR/Cas9-Based Method for Genome Editing in Fission Yeast. Hayashi A, Tanaka K. G3 (Bethesda). 2019 Feb 12. pii: g3.118.200976. doi: 10.1534/g3.118.200976. PubMed 30755408.
Backbone
  Vector backbone: pSLF273
  Backbone size w/o insert (bp): 8460
  Total vector size (bp): 12736
  Vector type: Yeast Expression, CRISPR
  Selectable markers: S.pombe ura4
Growth in bacteria
  Bacterial resistance: Ampicillin, 100 μg/mL
  Growth temperature: 37°C
  Growth strain: DH5alpha
  Copy number: High Copy
Gene/Insert
  Gene/Insert name: humanized Streptococcus pyogenes Cas9
  Species: Synthetic
  Insert size (bp): 4276
  Promoter: nmt41
  Tag / fusion protein: Flag (N terminal on insert)
  Cloning method: Restriction Enzyme; 5′ cloning site Xho I (destroyed during cloning); 3′ cloning site BglII (not destroyed)
  Sequencing primers: 5′ TCTCACTTTCTGACTTATAGTCGCT; 3′ AGCAGTACTGGCAAGGGAGAC
Terms and licenses: Academic/Nonprofit Terms; Industry Terms: Not Available to Industry
Depositor comments: Ran, F.A., Hsu, P.D.P., Wright, J., Agarwala, V., Scott, D. a and Zhang, F. (2013) Genome engineering using the CRISPR-Cas9 system. Nat. Protoc., 8, 2281–2308. After prepping the DNA, it is recommended to heat the DNA to 65C before digesting with Bbs I. Supplementary data is available at Figshare: https://doi.org/10.25387/g3.7685642.
How to cite: pAH235 was a gift from Katsunori Tanaka (Addgene plasmid # 121145 ; http://n2t.net/addgene:121145 ; RRID:Addgene_121145)
